Addgene plasmid #246304: p305N-21
Purpose: Evaluation of MtU6.6-104 promoter (Pol III promoter) deletion (104 bp) for CRISPR-Cas9 editing of mEGFP in Nicotiana benthamiana and poplar reporter lines
Depositing lab: Chung-Jui Tsai. Depositing organization: University of Georgia. Publication: A compendium of nonredundant short polymerase III promoters for CRISPR applications. Deguchi M, Sinclair KM, Patel A, Coile M, Ortega MA, Bewg WP, Tsai CJ. Plant Physiol. 2025 Jul 3;198(3):kiaf294. doi: 10.1093/plphys/kiaf294. PubMed 40673482.
Backbone
  Vector backbone: p305N
  Vector type: Plant Expression, CRISPR
Growth in bacteria
  Bacterial resistance: Kanamycin, 50 μg/mL
  Growth temperature: 37°C
  Growth strain: DH5alpha
  Copy number: High Copy
Gene/Insert
  Gene/Insert name: MtU6.6-104 promoter
  gRNA/shRNA sequence: CATGCCCGAAGGCTACGTCC
  Species: Medicago truncatula
  Promoter: MtU6.6-104 promoter
  Cloning method: Gibson Cloning
Terms and licenses: Academic/Nonprofit Terms; Industry Terms: Not Available to Industry
How to cite: p305N-21 was a gift from Chung-Jui Tsai (Addgene plasmid # 246304 ; http://n2t.net/addgene:246304 ; RRID:Addgene_246304)
