[The description below was written by a language model from this plasmid's Addgene catalogue record and pLannotate feature annotations shown in this document.]
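Description:
p305N-21 is a 12.8 kb plant binary CRISPR-Cas9 vector built on the p305N backbone, made to test a shortened Pol III promoter for guide RNA expression. The backbone carries a high-copy ColE1/pUC-type origin for propagation in E. coli. It also has the broad-host-range incP oriV with its activating replication protein trfA, an arrangement commonly used to maintain binary vectors in Agrobacterium. Bacterial selection is by kanamycin through an aphA-3 aminoglycoside phosphotransferase gene. Nopaline-type left and right border repeats define the T-DNA that is transferred into plant cells.

Within the T-DNA, an nptII (NeoR/KanR) gene lies next to the left border and presumably serves as the plant selectable marker, though its promoter is not annotated. The test cassette is a 104 bp deletion version of the Medicago truncatula U6.6 promoter (MtU6.6-104), inserted by Gibson cloning. This promoter is not itself annotated in the feature table. It drives a 20 nt spacer targeting mEGFP fused to the Streptococcus pyogenes gRNA scaffold. The short "mVenus fragment" hit just upstream of the scaffold is that GFP-family spacer, not a fluorescent protein cassette. Downstream is S. pyogenes Cas9, terminated by the Arabidopsis HSP18.2 terminator. The Cas9 promoter is not stated. The region ahead of Cas9 gives fragmentary matches to an Arabidopsis HST gene, which probably reflect Arabidopsis genomic regulatory sequence rather than an expressed protein.

According to the record, the construct is used to assess how well the truncated promoter supports editing, by targeting mEGFP in Nicotiana benthamiana and poplar reporter lines.
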