Features (pLannotate 1.2.2; 15 found; start..end, strand, type, name):
      1..589     +  rep_origin     ori: high-copy-number ColE1/pMB1/pBR322/pUC origin of replication
    778..805     -  CDS            TetR (fragment): tetracycline resistance regulatory protein; tetR
    829..1977    -  CDS            trfA: trans-acting replication protein that binds to and activates oriV
   2276..3070    -  CDS            KanR: aminoglycoside phosphotransferase; aphA-3; confers resistance to kanamycin
   3282..3913    -  rep_origin     oriV: incP origin of replication
   3993..4017    +  misc_feature   LB T-DNA repeat: left border repeat from nopaline C58 T-DNA
   4532..5326    -  CDS            NeoR/KanR: aminoglycoside phosphotransferase from Tn5; aph(3')-II (or nptII); confers resistance to neomycin, kanamycin, and G418 (Geneticin®)
   6368..6387    +  CDS            VN155(I152L) (fragment): improved N-terminal fragment of mVenus for use in bimolecular fluorescence complementation (BiFC) (Kodama and Hu, 2010)
   6388..6463    +  misc_RNA       gRNA scaffold: guide RNA scaffold for the Streptococcus pyogenes CRISPR/Cas9 system
   6505..6876    +  CDS            HST (fragment): HSTC_ARATH - Also known as HPT2, VTE2-2. Experimental evidence at protein level: Swiss-Prot protein existence level 1. Involved in the synthesis of plastoquinone-9. Can use both homogentisic acid and 2,5-dihydroxyphenylacetic acid gamma-lactone as prenyl acceptors, and solanesyl diphosphate > farnesyl diphosphate > geranylgeranyl diphosphate >> phytyl diphosphate as prenyl donors. Do not catalyze the decardoxylation of homogentisate uncoupled from prenylation. From Arabidopsis thaliana (Mouse-ear cress).
   7028..7111    +  CDS            HST (fragment): HSTC_ARATH - Also known as HPT2, VTE2-2. Experimental evidence at protein level: Swiss-Prot protein existence level 1. Involved in the synthesis of plastoquinone-9. Can use both homogentisic acid and 2,5-dihydroxyphenylacetic acid gamma-lactone as prenyl acceptors, and solanesyl diphosphate > farnesyl diphosphate > geranylgeranyl diphosphate >> phytyl diphosphate as prenyl donors. Do not catalyze the decardoxylation of homogentisate uncoupled from prenylation. From Arabidopsis thaliana (Mouse-ear cress).
   7377..7451    +  CDS            HST (fragment): HSTC_ARATH - Also known as HPT2, VTE2-2. Experimental evidence at protein level: Swiss-Prot protein existence level 1. Involved in the synthesis of plastoquinone-9. Can use both homogentisic acid and 2,5-dihydroxyphenylacetic acid gamma-lactone as prenyl acceptors, and solanesyl diphosphate > farnesyl diphosphate > geranylgeranyl diphosphate >> phytyl diphosphate as prenyl donors. Do not catalyze the decardoxylation of homogentisate uncoupled from prenylation. From Arabidopsis thaliana (Mouse-ear cress).
   8147..12250   +  CDS            cas9: CAS9_STRP1 - Also known as csn1 From Streptococcus pyogenes serotype M1.
  12290..12538   +  terminator     HSP terminator: efficient transcription terminator from the Arabidopsis thaliana heat shock protein 18.2 gene (Nagaya et al., 2010)
  12557..12581   +  misc_feature   RB T-DNA repeat: right border repeat from nopaline C58 T-DNA
>Addgene plasmid #246304 | p305N-21 | addgene full sequence | sequence record 491172 | Addgene NGS Result
TTGAGATCCTTTTTTTCTGCGCGTAATCTGCTGCTTGCAAACAAAAAAACCACCGCTACCAGCGGTGGTT
TGTTTGCCGGATCAAGAGCTACCAACTCTTTTTCCGAAGGTAACTGGCTTCAGCAGAGCGCAGATACCAA
ATACTGTTCTTCTAGTGTAGCCGTAGTTAGGCCACCACTTCAAGAACTCTGTAGCACCGCCTACATACCT
CGCTCTGCTAATCCTGTTACCAGTGGCTGCTGCCAGTGGCGATAAGTCGTGTCTTACCGGGTTGGACTCA
AGACGATAGTTACCGGATAAGGCGCAGCGGTCGGGCTGAACGGGGGGTTCGTGCACACAGCCCAGCTTGG
AGCGAACGACCTACACCGAACTGAGATACCTACAGCGTGAGCTATGAGAAAGCGCCACGCTTCCCGAAGG
GAGAAAGGCGGACAGGTATCCGGTAAGCGGCAGGGTCGGAACAGGAGAGCGCACGAGGGAGCTTCCAGGG
GGAAACGCCTGGTATCTTTATAGTCCTGTCGGGTTTCGCCACCTCTGACTTGAGCGTCGATTTTTGTGAT
GCTCGTCAGGGGGGCGGAGCCTATGGAAAAACGCCAGCAACGCGGCCTTTTTACGGTTCCTGGCCTTTTG
CTGGCCTTTTGCTCACATGTTCTTTCCTGCGTTATCCCCTGATTCTGTGGATAACCGTATTACCGCCTTT
GAGTGAGCTGATACCGCTCGCCGCAGCCGAACGACCGAGCGCAGCGAGTCAGTGAGCGAGGAAGCGGAAG
AGGATCTCAGTAAAGCGCTGGCTGCTGAACCCCCAGCCGGAACTGACCCCACAAGGCCCTAGCGTTTGCA
ATGCACCAGGTCATCATTGACCCAGGCGTGTTCCACCAGGCCGCTGCCTCGCAACTCTTCGCAGGCTTCG
CCGACCTGCTCGCGCCACTTCTTCACGCGGGTGGAATCCGATCCGCACATGAGGCGGAAGGTTTCCAGCT
TGAGCGGGTACGGCTCCCGGTGCGAGCTGAAATAGTCGAACATCCGTCGGGCCGTCGGCGACAGCTTGCG
GTACTTCTCCCATATGAATTTCGTGTAGTGGTCGCCAGCAAACAGCACGACGATTTCCTCGTCGATCAGG
ACCTGGCAACGGGACGTTTTCTTGCCACGGTCCAGGACGCGGAAGCGGTGCAGCAGCGACACCGATTCCA
GGTGCCCAACGCGGTCGGACGTGAAGCCCATCGCCGTCGCCTGTAGGCGCGACAGGCATTCCTCGGCCTT
CGTGTAATACCGGCCATTGATCGACCAGCCCAGGTCCTGGCAAAGCTCGTAGAACGTGAAGGTGATCGGC
TCGCCGATAGGGGTGCGCTTCGCGTACTCCAACACCTGCTGCCACACCAGTTCGTCATCGTCGGCCCGCA
GCTCGACGCCGGTGTAGGTGATCTTCACGTCCTTGTTGACGTGGAAAATGACCTTGTTTTGCAGCGCCTC
GCGCGGGATTTTCTTGTTGCGCGTGGTGAACAGGGCAGAGCGGGCCGTGTCGTTTGGCATCGCTCGCATC
GTGTCCGGCCACGGCGCAATATCGAACAAGGAAAGCTGCATTTCCTTGATCTGCTGCTTCGTGTGTTTCA
GCAACGCGGCTTGCTTGGCCTCGCTGACCTGTTTTGCCAGGTCCTCGCCGGCGGTTTTTCGCTTCTTGGT
CGTCATAGTTCCTCGCGTGTCGATGGTCATCGACTTCGCCAAACCTGCCGCCTCCTGTTCGAGACGACGC
GAACGCTCCACGGCGGCCGATGGCGCGGGCAGGGCAGGGGGAGCCAGTTGCACGCTGTCGCGCTCGATCT
TGGCCGTAGCTTGCTGGGCCATCGAGCCGACGGACTGGAAGGTTTCGCGGGGCGCACGCATGACGGTGCG
GCTTGCGATGGTTTCGGCATCCTCGGCGGAAAACCCCGCGTCGATCAGTTCTTGCCTGTATGCCTTCCGG
TCAAACGTCCGATTCATTCACCCTCCTTGCGGGATTGCCCCGACTCACGCCGGGGCAATGTGCCCTTATT
CCTGATTTGATCCGCCTGGTGCCTTGGTGTCCAGATAATCCACCTTATCGGCAATGAAGTCGGTCCCGTA
GACCGTCTGGCCGTCCTTCTCGTACTTGGTATTCCGAATCTTGCCCTGCACGAATACCAGCGACCCCTTG
CCCAAATACTTGCCGTGGGCCTCGGCCTGAGAGCCAAAACACTTGATGCGGAAGAAGTCGGTGCGCTCCT
GCTTGTCGCCAGCATCGTTGCGCCACATCTAGGTACTAAAACAATTCATCCAGTAAAATATAATATTTTA
TTTTCTCCCAATCAGGCTTGATCCCCAGTAAGTCAAAAAATAGCTCGACATACTGTTCTTCCCCAATATC
CTCCCTGATCGACCGGACGCAGAAGGCAATGTCATACCACTTGTCCGCCCTGCCGCTTCTCCCAAGATCA
ATAAAGCCACTTACTTTGCCATCTTTCACAAAGATGTTGCTGTCTCCCAGGTCGCCGTGGGAAAAGACAA
GTTCCTCTTCGGGCTTTTCCGTCTTTAAAAAATCATACAGCTCGCGCGGATCTTTAAATGGGGTGTCTTC
TTCCCAGTTTTCGCAATCCACATCGGCCAGATCGTTATTCAGTAAGTAATCCAATTCGGCTAAGCGGCTG
TCTAAGCTATTCGTATAGGGACAATCCGATATGTCGATGGAGTGAAAGAGCCTGATGCACTCCGCATACA
GCTCGATAATCTTTTCAGGGCTTTGTTCATCTTCATACTCTTCCGAGCAAAGGACGCCATCGGCCTCACT
CATGAGCAGATTGCTCCAGCCATCATGCCGTTCAAGGTGCAGGACCTTTGGAACAGGCAGCTTTCCTTCC
AGCCATAGCATCATGTCCTTTTCCCGTTCCACATCATAGGTGGTCCCTTTATACCGGCTGTCCGTCATTT
TTAAATATAGGTTTTCATTTTCTCCCACCAGCTTATATACCTTAGCAGGAGACATTCCTTCCGTATCTTT
TACGCAGCGGTATTTTTCGATCAGTTTTTTCAATTCCGGTGATATTCTCATTTTAGCCATTTATTATTTC
CTTCCTCTTTTCTACAGTATTTAAAGATACCCCAAGAAGCTAATTATAACAAGACGAACTCCAATTCACT
GTTCCTTGCATTCTAAAACTTTAAATACCAGAAAACAGCTTTTTCAAAGTTGTTTTCAAAGTTGGCGTAT
AACATAGTATCGACGGAGCCGATTTTGAAACCACAATTATGGGTGATGCTGCCAACGCGAGAGCGGGCCG
GGAGGGTTCGAGAAGGGGGGGCACCCCCCTTCGGCGTGCGCGGTCACGCGCACAGGGCGCAGCCCTGGTT
AAAAACAAGGTTTATAAATATTGGTTTAAAAGCAGGTTAAAAGACAGGTTAGCGGTGGCCGAAAAACGGG
CGGAAACCCTTGCAAATGCTGGATTTTCTGCCTGTGGACAGCCCCTCAAATGTCAATAGGTGCGCCCCTC
ATCTGTCAGCACTCTGCCCCTCAAGTGTCAAGGATCGCGCCCCTCATCTGTCAGTAGTCGCGCCCCTCAA
GTGTCAATACCGCAGGGCACTTATCCCCAGGCTTGTCCACATCATCTGTGGGAAACTCGCGTAAAATCAG
GCGTTTTCGCCGATTTGCGAGGCTGGCCAGCTCCACGTCGCCGGCCGAAATCGAGCCTGCCCCTCATCTG
TCAACGCCGCGCCGGGTGAGTCGGCCCCTCAAGTGTCAACGTCCGCCCCTCATCTGTCAGTGAGGGCCAA
GTTTTCCGCGAGGTATCCACAACGCCGGCGGCTGCGGTGTCTCGCACACGGCTTCGACGGCGTTTCTGGC
GCGTTTGCAGGGCCATAGACGGCCGCCAGCCCAGCGGCGAGGGCAACCAGCCCGGTGAGCGTCTCTAGTG
GACTGATGGGCTGCCTGTATCGAGTGGTGATTTTGTGCCGAGCTGCCGGTCGGGGAGCTGTTGGCTGGCT
GGTGGCAGGATATATTGTGGTGTAAACAAATTGACGATTTAAATGGTAGGCGCGGCTTAATTAAGCGCTT
AATTAAGCGCTTAATTAAGCGCTTAATAAGCCGCGCCGTACCCCAATAGTCTCGACAGACACATAGCACC
TAACATTATTGCTTAAATTTACTATTTTTTTACTATATTATACTCAACCCAATGAGCATAAAGACTGTAA
AATCTCAAATTCCTGAGAAGCATATTTATCGATCCCACAGACTTGATAGTTCCATAATCCATACGCTGCA
GCCAAATTGCTAGTGTGTTGAACATTTAACACGTAGAGAACTAGAAAAGATATAAAACTAAGATTGATAT
CCAAAATAGACGAGAACAATAAGCAAAAACTCTTAGTTTTGAAATAAATCAACAATCCCGAGGGTTGTCA
CATACATCAAAAACGAAAATCCATATAGCAAAAAAAACTCTAAATTACCGTTCGACAAAAAGAGAAAACT
GATAGGACATTTGCTAAACATTAAAATCAAAATTTGGATCAAGCCGAATTCTCAGAAGAACTCGTCAAGA
AGGCGATAGAAGGCGATGCGCTGCGAATCGGGAGCGGCGATACCGTAAAGCACGAGGAAGCGGTCAGCCC
ATTCGCCGCCAAGCTCTTCAGCAATATCACGGGTAGCCAACGCTATGTCCTGATAGCGGTCCGCCACACC
CAGCCGGCCACAGTCGATGAATCCAGAAAAGCGGCCATTTTCCACCATGATATTCGGCAAGCAGGCATCG
CCATGGGTCACGACGAGATCATCGCCGTCGGGCATGCGCGCCTTGAGCCTGGCGAACAGTTCGGCTGGCG
CGAGCCCCTGATGCTCTTCGTCCAGATCATCCTGATCGACAAGACCGGCTTCCATCCGAGTACGTGCTCG
CTCGATGCGATGTTTCGCTTGGTGGTCGAATGGGCAGGTAGCCGGATCAAGCGTATGCAGCCGCCGCATT
GCATCAGCCATGATGGATACTTTCTCGGCAGGAGCAAGGTGAGATGACAGGAGATCCTGCCCCGGCACTT
CGCCCAATAGCAGCCAGTCCCTTCCCGCTTCAGTGACAACGTCGAGCACAGCTGCGCAAGGAACGCCCGT
CGTGGCCAGCCACGATAGCCGCGCTGCCTCGTCCTGCAGTTCATTCAGGGCACCGGACAGGTCGGTCTTG
ACAAAAAGAACCGGGCGCCCCTGCGCTGACAGCCGGAACACGGCGGCATCAGAGCAGCCGATTGTCTGTT
GTGCCCAGTCATAGCCGAATAGCCTCTCCACCCAAGCGGCCGGAGAACCTGCGTGCAATCCATCTTGTTC
AATCATCTCGAGACGTACCGCGCGATGCATTCGAAGATCGATCCTTCGCCTGGAGGAGAGAAATCAGTGG
CGCTGCGGCTTTTAGGGTTTCTTTGTTGATGGAATGAGAGTGTAAGCTCTGCCAGTGCCACTTTATTAGG
GTTTTACAAGCCCTTTTCTTCGTAATTGGGCCTGACATTTTGTGCCACTTGGGCCTTTAGAGATGAAAAT
GTATATTGGGCTTAAGTTGACTTGAAGGATAAATTAGTTTAGGATATTACGTTTTTTATGAGAATTGGTG
TGTCGGATACATGTATATGATGCATTCAAATATATGTATTCTAGATACATTTAAGTTTAGATACAATCTA
AAATGTGTCTTTAATTACAGGACTGTAACTAAAATACTTAATGTAAGAAGAATATTACTCCTTTAATAGC
TTTTGAGTATATCTAGTCTAACATCTTTTAAAAAAGTCTAATTTCTTTCATTTATTTTTCGAGCAATAGC
AAAGTGCATAATTATTTTTTTCTTCTAGAAATTCAGATTTGTTTCTCTAAATTTTGAGATTCTTTTCTCA
ATTTTGTATGTCTAGAGAACAATGTGTATTTTTCACTCTAGTTGGTTGTTACTTTGTTGAATGTTCTGAT
AAAAGTATATTGTTATTTCTGAAGTAGATATAAACCTTCATTTGGAAATTATACATAAATCAAAATCGTT
AATTATCTAGATCAAGATATATGCCCTTTTCCTAATGTATTTGATACATGCACCTAATTTCACTAGATGT
ATCTTTTCTATTTTTTAAATTATGAATAGTTAATTTTTTCCATATGTGTATTTGATACATACTTCATGAC
TTTAAAAAATTAATTATATACCAGATATATGTATTTAAAATTTGTTATGTATTTAAAGTATGTATATGAT
TATTCGATATTAATCTCTTCGATGAACCTAGGCGAGAAGGATTTGCATGTTACTATTACACTTGCTTTTT
AGTCCCACATCGTCTGAAACATAAAATATTTCAGCGTTTAAATACTTCAAGCGAACCAGTAGGCTTGCAT
GCCCGAAGGCTACGTCCGTTTTAGAGCTAGAAATAGCAAGTTAAAATAAGGCTAGTCCGTTATCAACTTG
AAAAAGTGGCACCGAGTCGGTGCTTTTTTTACTAGTGGAGCTCAACTTTTGATTCGCTATTTGCAGTGCA
CCTGTGGCGTTCATCACATCTTTTGTGACACTGTTTGCACTGGTCATTGCTATTACAAAGGACCTTCCTG
ATGTTGAAGGAGATCGAAAGTAAGTAACTGCACGCATAACCATTTTCTTTCCGCTCTTTGGCTCAATCCA
TTTGACAGTCAAAGACAATGTTTAACCAGCTCCGTTTGATATATTGTCTTTATGTGTTTGTTCAAGCATG
TTTAGTTAATCATGCCTTTGATTGATCTTGAATAGGTTCCAAATATCAACCCTGGCAACAAAACTTGGAG
TGAGAAACATTGCATTCCTCGGTTCTGGACTTCTGCTAGTAAATTATGTTTCAGCCATATCACTAGCTTT
CTACATGCCTCAGGTGAATTCATCTATTTCCGTCTTAACTATTTCGGTTAATTAAAGCACGAACACCATT
ACTGCATGTAGAAGCTTGATAAACTATCGCCACCAATTTATTTTTGTTGCGATATTGTTACTTTCCTCAG
TATGCAGCTTTGAAAAGACCAACCCTCTTATCCTTTAACAATGAACAGGTTTTTAGAGGTAGCTTGATGA
TTCCTGCACATGTGATCTTGGCTTCAGGCTTAATTTTCCAGGTAAAGCATTATGAGATACTCTTATATCT
CTTACATACTTTTGAGATAATGCACAAGAACTTCATAACTATATGCTTTAGTTTCTGCATTTGACACTGC
CAAATTCATTAATCTCTAATATCTTTGTTGTTGATCTTTGGTAGACATGGGTACTAGAAAAAGCAAACTA
CACCAAGGTAAAATACTTTTGTACAAACATAAACTCGTTATCACGGAACATCAATGGAGTGTATATCTAA
CGGAGTGTAGAAACATTTGATTATTGCAGGAAGCTATCTCAGGATATTATCGGTTTATATGGAATCTCTT
CTACGCAGAGTATCTGTTATTCCCCTTCCTCTAGCTTTCAATTTCATGGTGAGGATATGCAGTTTTCTTT
GTATATCATTCTTCTTCTTCTTTGTAGCTTGGAGTCAAAATCGGTTCCTTCATGTACATACATCAAGGAT
ATGTCCTTCTGAATTTTTATATCTTGCAATAAAAATGCTTGTACCAATTGAAACACCAGCTTTTTGAGTT
CTATGATCACTGACTTGGTTCTAACCAAAAAAAAAAAAATGTTTAATTTACATATCTAAAAGTAGGTTTA
GGGAAACCTAAACAGTAAAATATTTGTATATTATTCGAATTTCACTCATCATAAAAACTTAAATTGCACC
ATAAAATTTTGTTTTACTATTAATGATGTAATTTGTGTAACTTAAGATAAAAATAATATTCCGTAAGTTA
ACCGGCTAAAACCACGTATAAACCAGGGAACCTGTTAAACCGGTTCTTTACTGGATAAAGAAATGAAAGC
CCATGTAGACAGCTCCATTAGAGCCCAAACCCTAAATTTCTCATCTATATAAAAGGAGTGACATTAGGGT
TTTTGTTCGTCCTCTTAAAGCTTCTCGTTTTCTCTGCCGTCTCTCTCATTCGCGCGACGCAAACGATCTT
CAGGTGATCTTCTTTCTCCAAATCCTCTCTCATAACTCTGATTTCGTACTTGTGTATTTGAGCTCACGCT
CTGTTTCTCTCACCACAGCAGCTAGCATGGACAAGAAGTACTCCATTGGGCTCGATATCGGCACAAACAG
CGTCGGCTGGGCCGTCATTACGGACGAGTACAAGGTGCCGAGCAAAAAATTCAAAGTTCTGGGCAATACC
GATCGCCACAGCATAAAGAAGAACCTCATTGGCGCCCTCCTGTTCGACTCCGGGGAGACGGCCGAAGCCA
CGCGGCTCAAAAGAACAGCACGGCGCAGATATACCCGCAGAAAGAATCGGATCTGCTACCTGCAGGAGAT
CTTTAGTAATGAGATGGCTAAGGTGGATGACTCTTTCTTCCATAGGCTGGAGGAGTCCTTTTTGGTGGAG
GAGGATAAAAAGCACGAGCGCCACCCAATCTTTGGCAATATCGTGGACGAGGTGGCGTACCATGAAAAGT
ACCCAACCATATATCATCTGAGGAAGAAGCTTGTAGACAGTACTGATAAGGCTGACTTGCGGTTGATCTA
TCTCGCGCTGGCGCATATGATCAAATTTCGGGGACACTTCCTCATCGAGGGGGACCTGAACCCAGACAAC
AGCGATGTCGACAAACTCTTTATCCAACTGGTTCAGACTTACAATCAGCTTTTCGAAGAGAACCCGATCA
ACGCATCCGGAGTTGACGCCAAAGCAATCCTGAGCGCTAGGCTGTCCAAATCCCGGCGGCTCGAAAACCT
CATCGCACAGCTCCCTGGGGAGAAGAAGAACGGCCTGTTTGGTAATCTTATCGCCCTGTCACTCGGGCTG
ACCCCCAACTTTAAATCTAACTTCGACCTGGCCGAAGATGCCAAGCTTCAACTGAGCAAAGACACCTACG
ATGATGATCTCGACAATCTGCTGGCCCAGATCGGCGACCAGTACGCAGACCTTTTTTTGGCGGCAAAGAA
CCTGTCAGACGCCATTCTGCTGAGTGATATTCTGCGAGTGAACACGGAGATCACCAAAGCTCCGCTGAGC
GCTAGTATGATCAAGCGCTATGATGAGCACCACCAAGACTTGACTTTGCTGAAGGCCCTTGTCAGACAGC
AACTGCCTGAGAAGTACAAGGAAATTTTCTTCGATCAGTCTAAAAATGGCTACGCCGGATACATTGACGG
CGGAGCAAGCCAGGAGGAATTTTACAAATTTATTAAGCCCATCTTGGAAAAAATGGACGGCACCGAGGAG
CTGCTGGTAAAGCTTAACAGAGAAGATCTGTTGCGCAAACAGCGCACTTTCGACAATGGAAGCATCCCCC
ACCAGATTCACCTGGGCGAACTGCACGCTATCCTCAGGCGGCAAGAGGATTTCTACCCCTTTTTGAAAGA
TAACAGGGAAAAGATTGAGAAAATCCTCACATTTCGGATACCCTACTATGTAGGCCCCCTCGCCCGGGGA
AATTCCAGATTCGCGTGGATGACTCGCAAATCAGAAGAGACCATCACTCCCTGGAACTTCGAGGAAGTCG
TGGATAAGGGGGCCTCTGCCCAGTCCTTCATCGAAAGGATGACTAACTTTGATAAAAATCTGCCTAACGA
AAAGGTGCTTCCTAAACACTCTCTGCTGTACGAGTACTTCACAGTTTATAACGAGCTGACCAAGGTCAAA
TACGTCACAGAAGGGATGAGAAAGCCAGCATTCCTGTCTGGAGAGCAGAAGAAAGCTATCGTGGACCTCC
TCTTCAAGACGAACCGGAAAGTTACCGTGAAACAGCTCAAAGAAGACTATTTCAAAAAGATTGAATGTTT
CGACTCTGTTGAAATCAGCGGAGTGGAGGATCGCTTCAACGCATCCCTGGGAACGTATCACGATCTCCTG
AAAATCATTAAAGACAAGGACTTCCTGGACAATGAGGAGAACGAGGACATTCTTGAGGACATTGTCCTCA
CCCTTACGTTGTTTGAAGATAGGGAGATGATTGAAGAACGCTTGAAAACTTACGCTCATCTCTTCGACGA
CAAAGTCATGAAACAGCTCAAGAGGCGCCGATATACAGGATGGGGGCGGCTGTCAAGAAAACTGATCAAT
GGCATCCGAGACAAGCAGAGTGGAAAGACAATCCTGGATTTTCTTAAGTCCGATGGATTTGCCAACCGGA
ACTTCATGCAGTTGATCCATGATGACTCTCTCACCTTTAAGGAGGACATCCAGAAAGCACAAGTTTCTGG
CCAGGGGGACAGTCTTCACGAGCACATCGCTAATCTTGCAGGTAGCCCAGCTATCAAAAAGGGAATACTG
CAGACCGTTAAGGTCGTGGATGAACTCGTCAAAGTAATGGGAAGGCATAAGCCCGAGAATATCGTTATCG
AGATGGCCCGAGAGAACCAAACTACCCAGAAGGGACAGAAGAACAGTAGGGAAAGGATGAAGAGGATTGA
AGAGGGTATAAAAGAACTGGGGTCCCAAATCCTTAAGGAACACCCAGTTGAAAACACCCAGCTTCAGAAT
GAGAAGCTCTACCTGTACTACCTGCAGAACGGCAGGGACATGTACGTGGATCAGGAACTGGACATCAATC
GGCTCTCCGACTACGACGTGGATCATATCGTGCCCCAGTCTTTTCTCAAAGATGATTCTATTGATAATAA
AGTGTTGACAAGATCCGATAAAAATAGAGGGAAGAGTGATAACGTCCCCTCAGAAGAAGTTGTCAAGAAA
ATGAAAAATTATTGGCGGCAGCTGCTGAACGCCAAACTGATCACACAACGGAAGTTCGATAATCTGACTA
AGGCTGAACGAGGTGGCCTGTCTGAGTTGGATAAAGCCGGCTTCATCAAAAGGCAGCTTGTTGAGACACG
CCAGATCACCAAGCACGTGGCCCAAATTCTCGATTCACGCATGAACACCAAGTACGATGAAAATGACAAA
CTGATTCGAGAGGTGAAAGTTATTACTCTGAAGTCTAAGCTGGTCTCAGATTTCAGAAAGGACTTTCAGT
TTTATAAGGTGAGAGAGATCAACAATTACCACCATGCGCATGATGCCTACCTGAATGCAGTGGTAGGCAC
TGCACTTATCAAAAAATATCCCAAGCTTGAATCTGAATTTGTTTACGGAGACTATAAAGTGTACGATGTT
AGGAAAATGATCGCAAAGTCTGAGCAGGAAATAGGCAAGGCCACCGCTAAGTACTTCTTTTACAGCAATA
TTATGAATTTTTTCAAGACCGAGATTACACTGGCCAATGGAGAGATTCGGAAGCGACCACTTATCGAAAC
AAACGGAGAAACAGGAGAAATCGTGTGGGACAAGGGTAGGGATTTCGCGACAGTCCGGAAGGTCCTGTCC
ATGCCGCAGGTGAACATCGTTAAAAAGACCGAAGTACAGACCGGAGGCTTCTCCAAGGAAAGTATCCTCC
CGAAAAGGAACAGCGACAAGCTGATCGCACGCAAAAAAGATTGGGACCCCAAGAAATACGGCGGATTCGA
TTCTCCTACAGTCGCTTACAGTGTACTGGTTGTGGCCAAAGTGGAGAAAGGGAAGTCTAAAAAACTCAAA
AGCGTCAAGGAACTGCTGGGCATCACAATCATGGAGCGATCAAGCTTCGAAAAAAACCCCATCGACTTTC
TCGAAGCGAAAGGATATAAAGAGGTCAAAAAAGACCTCATCATTAAGCTTCCCAAGTACTCTCTCTTTGA
GCTTGAAAACGGCCGGAAACGAATGCTCGCTAGTGCGGGCGAGCTGCAGAAAGGTAACGAGCTGGCACTG
CCCTCTAAATACGTTAATTTCTTGTATCTGGCCAGCCACTATGAAAAGCTCAAAGGGTCTCCCGAAGATA
ATGAGCAGAAGCAGCTGTTCGTGGAACAACACAAACACTACCTTGATGAGATCATCGAGCAAATAAGCGA
GTTCTCCAAAAGAGTGATCCTCGCCGACGCTAACCTCGATAAGGTGCTTTCTGCTTACAATAAGCACAGG
GATAAGCCCATCAGGGAGCAGGCAGAAAACATTATCCACTTGTTTACTCTGACCAACTTGGGCGCGCCTG
CAGCCTTCAAGTACTTCGACACCACCATAGACAGAAAGCGGTACACCTCTACAAAGGAGGTCCTGGACGC
CACACTGATTCATCAGTCAATTACGGGGCTCTATGAAACAAGAATCGACCTCTCTCAGCTCGGTGGAGAC
GGAACAAGAAAGAGAAGAAAGGTGTGACGGATCCTCGAATATGAAGATGAAGATGAAATATTTGGTGTGT
CAAATAAAAAGCTTGTGTGCTTAAGTTTGTGTTTTTTTCTTGGCTTGTTGTGTTATGAATTTGTGGCTTT
TTCTAATATCAAATGAATGTAAGATCTCATTATAATGAATAAACAAATGTTTCTATAATCCATTGTGAAT
GTTTTGTTGGATCTCTTCTGCAGCATATAACTACTGTATGTGCTATGGTATGGACTATGGAATATGATTA
AAGATAAGGTTTAAACTATCAGTGTTTGACAGGATATATTGGCGGGTAAACCTAAGAGAAAAGAGCGTTT
ATTAGAATAATCGGATATTTAAAAGGGCGTGAAAAGGTTTATCCGTTCGTCCATTTGTATGTGCATGCCA
ACCACAGGAGATCCAAAAGGATCTAGGTGAAGATCCTTTTTGATAATCTCATGACCAAAATCCCTTAACG
TGAGTTTTCGTTCCACTGAGCGTCAGACCCCGTAGAAAAGATCAAAGGATCTTC
