>Addgene plasmid #246304 | p305N-21 | depositor partial sequence | sequence record 487344 | promoter
CGAGAAGGATTTGCATGTTACTATTACACTTGCTTTTTAGTCCCACATCGTCTGAAACATAAAATATTTC
AGCGTTTAAATACTTCAAGCGAACCAGTAGGCTT
